Addgene plasmid #33191: pDMG12a
Depositing lab: David Bartel. Depositing organization: Whitehead Institute for Biomedical Research. Publication: Weak seed-pairing stability and high target-site abundance decrease the proficiency of lsy-6 and other microRNAs. Garcia DM, Baek D, Shin C, Bell GW, Grimson A, Bartel DP. Nat Struct Mol Biol. 2011 Sep 11;18(10):1139-46. doi: 10.1038/nsmb.2115. PubMed 21909094.
Backbone
  Vector backbone: pIS1
  Backbone manufacturer: Addgene (#12179)
  Backbone size w/o insert (bp): 4085
  Vector type: Mammalian Expression, Luciferase
Growth in bacteria
  Bacterial resistance: Ampicillin, 100 μg/mL
  Growth temperature: 37°C
  Growth strain: DH5alpha
  Copy number: High Copy
Gene/Insert
  Gene/Insert name: T20G5.9 3'UTR
  Species: C. elegans (nematode)
  GenBank ID: NM_066860.2
  Entrez Gene: T20G5.9 (a.k.a. T20G5.9)
  Tag / fusion protein: Luciferase (N terminal on backbone)
  Cloning method: Restriction Enzyme; 5′ cloning site XbaI (not destroyed); 3′ cloning site EagI (not destroyed)
  Sequencing primers: 5′ Rluc-F; 3′ EBV Reverse
Terms and licenses: Academic/Nonprofit Terms; Industry Terms: Not Available to Industry
How to cite: pDMG12a was a gift from David Bartel (Addgene plasmid # 33191 ; http://n2t.net/addgene:33191 ; RRID:Addgene_33191)
