[The description below was written by a language model from this plasmid's Addgene catalogue record.]
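Description:
pDMG12a is a mammalian luciferase reporter plasmid built on the pIS1 backbone (about 4.1 kb without insert), a vector designed for placing test 3′ untranslated regions downstream of a luciferase coding sequence. It is maintained in E. coli as a high-copy plasmid under ampicillin selection. The record contains no feature table and does not name the promoter driving the reporter, the polyadenylation signal or the origin of replication. The use of an Rluc forward sequencing primer suggests that the reporter is Renilla luciferase, although the catalogue fields simply list it as "Luciferase".

The insert is the 3′UTR of the C. elegans gene T20G5.9, cloned between XbaI and EagI sites, both of which were preserved. The luciferase is listed as an N-terminal fusion on the backbone, which here means that the luciferase open reading frame sits upstream and the nematode UTR forms the 3′ untranslated portion of the reporter transcript, not a protein fusion. Any regulatory elements in that UTR, such as microRNA target sites, can therefore affect reporter mRNA stability or translation, and the effect is read out as a change in luciferase activity.

The associated publication examines how weak seed-pairing stability and high target-site abundance reduce the targeting proficiency of lsy-6 and other microRNAs. The construct is therefore most plausibly used in transfected mammalian cells to measure microRNA-mediated repression through this UTR. The record does not state which microRNA sites the UTR carries, nor whether this version is wild type or mutated.
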