>Addgene plasmid #33191 | pDMG12a | depositor partial sequence | sequence record 39341 | T20G5.9 3'UTR
GCAACGATTAAATATAGATTCTACCTCTCTGTTTCATTTCATGTGCGATAGTTTCAGATAATTATTTATT
TTATATTTTGTATTTTATGAACGGGTTCGATACTTGTCTTTTTTCGGTTGGAATGTACAAAAATACACAG
AATACACGAATTGA
