>Addgene plasmid #33191 | pDMG12a | addgene partial sequence | sequence record 41344 | Rluc-F 5'-ccaggattcttttccaatgc-3'
GAATTTGTCAAAGTAAAAGGTCTTCATTTTTCGCAAGAAGATGCACCTGCATGAAATGGGAAAATATATC
AAATCGTTCGTTGAGCGAGTTCTCAAAAATGAACAATAATTCTAGGAGCTCTATACCGGTCTCGATATCA
CTACTAGTGTTCTAGAGCAACGATTAAATATAGATTCTACCTCTCTGTTTCATTTCATGTGCGATAGTTT
CAGATAATTATTTATTTTATATTTTGTATTTTATGAACGGGTTCGATACTTGTCTTTTTTCGGTTGGAAT
GTACAAAAATACACAGAATACACGAATTGACGGCCGCTTCGAGCAGACATGATAAGATACATTGATGAGT
TTGGACAAACCACAACTAGAATGCAGTGAAAAAAATGCTTTATTTGTGAAATTTGTGATGCTATTGCTTT
ATTTGTAACCATTATAAGCTGCAATAAACAAGTTAACAACAACAATTGCATTCATTTTATGTTTCAGGTT
CAGGGGGAGGTGTGGGAGGTTTTTTAAAGCAAGTAAAACCTCTACAAATGTGGTAAAATCGATAAGGATC
CAGGTGGCACTTTTCGGGGAAATGTGCGCGGAACCCCTATTTGTTTATTTTTCTAAATACATTCAAATAT
GTATCCGCTCATGAGACAATAACCCTGATAAATGCTTCAATAATATTGAAAAAGGAAGAGTATGAGTATT
CAACATTTCCGTGTCGCCCTTATTCCCTTTTTTGCGGCATTTTGCCTTCCTGTTTTTGCTCACCCAGAAA
CGCTGGTGAAAGTAAAAGATGCTGAAGATCAGTTGGGTGCACGAGTGGGTTACATCGAACTGGATCTCAA
CAGCGGTA
